>Addgene plasmid #219224 | SFFV-ETV3-Brd 283 | addgene full sequence | sequence record 448995 | Addgene NGS Result
ATTTATGCAGAGGCCGAGGCCGCCTCGGCCTCTGAGCTATTCCAGAAGTAGTGAGGAGGCTTTTTTGGAG
GCCTAGGGACGTACCCAATTCGCCCTATAGTGAGTCGTATTACGCGCGCTCACTGGCCGTCGTTTTACAA
CGTCGTGACTGGGAAAACCCTGGCGTTACCCAACTTAATCGCCTTGCAGCACATCCCCCTTTCGCCAGCT
GGCGTAATAGCGAAGAGGCCCGCACCGATCGCCCTTCCCAACAGTTGCGCAGCCTGAATGGCGAATGGG
[124 nt withheld, positions 280-403]
C
[91 nt withheld, positions 405-495]
A
[49 nt withheld, positions 497-545]
CCTTTGACGTTGGAGTCCACGTTCTTT
[37 nt withheld, positions 573-609]
ACCCTATCTCGGTCTATTCTTTTGATTTATAAGGGATTTTGCCGATTTCGGCCTATTGGTTAAAAAATGA
GCTGATTTAACAAAAATTTAACGCGAATTTTAACAAAATATTAACGCTTACAATTTAGGTGGCACTTTTC
GGGGAAATGTGCGCGGAACCCCTATTTGTTTATTTTTCTAAATACATTCAAATATGTATCCGCTCATGAG
ACAATAACCCTGATAAATGCTTCAATAATATTGAAAAAGGAAGAGTATGAGTATTCAACATTTCCGTGTC
GCCCTTATTCCCTTTTTTGCGGCATTTTGCCTTCCTGTTTTTGCTCACCCAGAAACGCTGGTGAAAGTAA
AAGATGCTGAAGATCAGTTGGGTGCACGAGTGGGTTACATCGAACTGGATCTCAACAGCGGTAAGATCCT
TGAGAGTTTTCGCCCCGAAGAACGTTTTCCAATGATGAGCACTTTTAAAGTTCTGCTATGTGGCGCGGTA
TTATCCCGTATTGACGCCGGGCAAGAGCAACTCGGTCGCCGCATACACTATTCTCAGAATGACTTGGTTG
AGTACTCACCAGTCACAGAAAAGCATCTTACGGATGGCATGACAGTAAGAGAATTATGCAGTGCTGCCAT
AACCATGAGTGATAACACTGCGGCCAACTTACTTCTGACAACGATCGGAGGACCGAAGGAGCTAACCGCT
TTTTTGCACAACATGGGGGATCATGTAACTCGCCTTGATCGTTGGGAACCGGAGCTGAATGAAGCCATAC
CAAACGACGAGCGTGACACCACGATGCCTGTAGCAATGGCAACAACGTTGCGCAAACTATTAACTGGCGA
ACTACTTACTCTAGCTTCCCGGCAACAATTAATAGACTGGATGGAGGCGGATAAAGTTGCAGGACCACTT
CTGCGCTCGGCCCTTCCGGCTGGCTGGTTTATTGCTGATAAATCTGGAGCCGGTGAGCGTGGGTCTCGCG
GTATCATTGCAGCACTGGGGCCAGATGGTAAGCCCTCCCGTATCGTAGTTATCTACACGACGGGGAGTCA
GGCAACTATGGATGAACGAAATAGACAGATCGCTGAGATAGGTGCCTCACTGATTAAGCATTGGTAACTG
TCAGACCAAGTTTACTCATATATACTTTAGATTGATTTAAAACTTCATTTTTAATTTAAAAGGATCTAGG
TGAAGATCCTTTTTGATAATCTCATGACCAAAATCCCTTAACGTGAGTTTTCGTTCCACTGAGCGTCAGA
CCCCGTAGAAAAGATCAAAGGATCTTCTTGAGATCCTTTTTTTCTGCGCGTAATCTGCTGCTTGCAAACA
AAAAAACCACCGCTACCAGCGGTGGTTTGTTTGCCGGATCAAGAGCTACCAACTCTTTTTCCGAAGGTAA
CTGGCTTCAGCAGAGCGCAGATACCAAATACTGTTCTTCTAGTGTAGCCGTAGTTAGGCCACCACTTCAA
GAACTCTGTAGCACCGCCTACATACCTCGCTCTGCTAATCCTGTTACCAGTGGCTGCTGCCAGTGGCGAT
AAGTCGTGTCTTACCGGGTTGGACTCAAGACGATAGTTACCGGATAAGGCGCAGCGGTCGGGCTGAACGG
GGGGTTCGTGCACACAGCCCAGCTTGGAGCGAACGACCTACACCGAACTGAGATACCTACAGCGTGAGCT
ATGAGAAAGCGCCACGCTTCCCGAAGGGAGAAAGGCGGACAGGTATCCGGTAAGCGGCAGGGTCGGAACA
GGAGAGCGCACGAGGGAGCTTCCAGGGGGAAACGCCTGGTATCTTTATAGTCCTGTCGGGTTTCGCCACC
TCTGACTTGAGCGTCGATTTTTGTGATGCTCGTCAGGGGGGCGGAGCCTATGGAAAAACGCCAGCAACGC
GGCCTTTTTACGGTTCCTGGCCTTTTGCTGGCCTTTTGCTCACATGTTCTTTCCTGCGTTATCCCCTGAT
TCTGTGGATAACCGTATTACCGCCTTTGAGTGAGCTGATACCGCTCGCCGCAGCCGAACGACCGAGCGCA
GCGAGTCAGTGAGCGAGGAAGCGGAAGAGCGCCCAATACGCAAACCGCCTCTCCCCGCGCGTTGGCCGAT
TCATTAATGCAGCTGGCACGACAGGTTTCCCGACTGGAAAGCGGGCAGTGAGCGCAACGCAATTAATGTG
AGTTAGCTCACTCATTAGGCACCCCAGGCTTTACACTTTATGCTTCCGGCTCGTATGTTGTGTGGAATTG
TGAGCGGATAACAATTTCACACAGGAAACAGCTATGACCATGATTACGCCAAGCGCGCAATTAACCCTCA
CTAAAGGGAACAAAAGCTGGAGCTGCAAGCTTAATGTAGTCTTATGCAATACTCTTGTAGTCTTGCAACA
TGGTAACGATGAGTTAGCAACATGCCTTACAAGGAGAGAAAAAGCACCGTGCATGCCGATTGGTGGAAGT
AAGGTGGTACGATCGTGCCTTATTAGGAAGGCAACAGACGGGTCTGACATGGATTGGACGAACCACTGAA
TTGCCGCATTGCAGAGATATTGTATTTAAGTGCCTAGCTCGATACATAAACGGGTCTCTCTGGTTAGACC
AGATCTGAGCCTGGGAGCTCTCTGGCTAACTAGGGAACCCACTGCTTAAGCCTCAATAAAGCTTGCCTTG
AGTGCTTCAAGTAGTGTGTGCCCGTCTGTTGTGTGACTCTGGTAACTAGAGATCCCTCAGACCCTTTTAG
TCAGTGTGGAAAATCTCTAGCAGTGGCGCCCGAACAGGGACTTGAAAGCGAAAGGGAAACCAGAGGAGCT
CTCTCGACGCAGGACTCGGCTTGCTGAAGCGCGCACGGCAAGAGGCGAGGGGCGGCGACTGGTGAGTACG
CCAAAAATTTTGACTAGCGGAGGCTAGAAGGAGAGAGATGGGTGCGAGAGCGTCAGTATTAAGCGGGGGA
GAATTAGATCGCGATGGGAAAAAATTCGGTTAAGGCCAGGGGGAAAGAAAAAATATAAATTAAAACATAT
AGTATGGGCAAGCAGGGAGCTAGAACGATTCGCAGTTAATCCTGGCCTGTTAGAAACATCAGAAGGCTGT
AGACAAATACTGGGACAGCTACAACCATCCCTTCAGACAGGATCAGAAGAACTTAGATCATTATATAATA
CAGTAGCAACCCTCTATTGTGTGCATCAAAGGATAGAGATAAAAGACACCAAGGAAGCTTTAGACAAGAT
AGAGGAAGAGCAAAACAAAAGTAAGACCACCGCACAGCAAGCGGCCGCTGATCTTCAGACCTGGAGGAGG
AGATATGAGGGACAATTGGAGAAGTGAATTATATAAATATAAAGTAGTAAAAATTGAACCATTAGGAGTA
GCACCCACCAAGGCAAAGAGAAGAGTGGTGCAGAGAGAAAAAAGAGCAGTGGGAATAGGAGCTTTGTTCC
TTGGGTTCTTGGGAGCAGCAGGAAGCACTATGGGCGCAGCGTCAATGACGCTGACGGTACAGGCCAGACA
ATTATTGTCTGGTATAGTGCAGCAGCAGAACAATTTGCTGAGGGCTATTGAGGCGCAACAGCATCTGTTG
CAACTCACAGTCTGGGGCATCAAGCAGCTCCAGGCAAGAATCCTGGCTGTGGAAAGATACCTAAAGGATC
AACAGCTCCTGGGGATTTGGGGTTGCTCTGGAAAACTCATTTGCACCACTGCTGTGCCTTGGAATGCTAG
TTGGAGTAATAAATCTCTGGAACAGATTTGGAATCACACGACCTGGATGGAGTGGGACAGAGAAATTAAC
AATTACACAAGCTTAATACACTCCTTAATTGAAGAATCGCAAAACCAGCAAGAAAAGAATGAACAAGAAT
TATTGGAATTAGATAAATGGGCAAGTTTGTGGAATTGGTTTAACATAACAAATTGGCTGTGGTATATAAA
ATTATTCATAATGATAGTAGGAGGCTTGGTAGGTTTAAGAATAGTTTTTGCTGTACTTTCTATAGTGAAT
AGAGTTAGGCAGGGATATTCACCATTATCGTTTCAGACCCACCTCCCAACCCCGAGGGGACCCGACAGGC
CCGAAGGAATAGAAGAAGAAGGTGGAGAGAGAGACAGAGACAGATCCATTCGATTAGTGAACGGATCTCG
ACGGTATCGGTTAACTTTTAAAAGAAAAGGGGGGATTGGGGGGTACAGTGCAGGGGAAAGAATAGTAGAC
ATAATAGCAACAGACATACAAACTAAAGAATTACAAAAACAAATTACAAAAATTCAAAATTTTATCGATC
ACGAGACTAGCCTCGAGCTGGCTGCAGTAACGCCATTTTGCAAGGCATGGAAAAATACCAAACCAAGAAT
AGAGAAGTTCAGATCAAGGGCGGGTACATGAAAATAGCTAACGTTGGGCCAAACAGGATATCTGCGGTGA
GCAGTTTCGGCCCCGGCCCGGGGCCAAGAACAGATGGTCACCGCAGTTTCGGCCCCGGCCCGAGGCCAAG
AACAGATGGTCCCCAGATATGGCCCAACCCTCAGCAGTTTCTTAAGACCCATCAGATGTTTCCAGGCTCC
CCCAAGGACCTGAAATGACCCTGCGCCTTATTTGAATTAACCAATCAGCCTGCTTCTCGCTTCTGTTCGC
GCGCTTCTGCTTCCCGAGCTCTATAAAAGAGCTCACAACCCCTCACTCGGCGCGCCAGTCCTCCGACAGA
CTGAGTCGGCCGGTCGAATCAAGCTTATCGATACCGTCGACGGATCCGCTAGCCCGCGGTTCGAAATGAA
AGCCGGCTGTAGCATCGTGGAAAAGCCAGAAGGAGGTGGAGGGTATCAGTTTCCTGACTGGGCCTACAAA
ACAGAGTCATCCCCAGGCTCCCGGCAGATCCAGCTGTGGCACTTCATCCTGGAGCTGCTGCAGAAGGAAG
AGTTCCGCCATGTCATCGCCTGGCAGCAGGGAGAGTACGGGGAATTTGTCATCAAGGATCCAGATGAGGT
GGCCCGCCTCTGGGGCCGCAGGAAATGCAAACCACAGATGAATTATGACAAGCTGAGCCGGGCCCTCAGA
TACTATTACAACAAGAGGATCCTTCATAAAACAAAAGGGAAAAGATTTACCTATAAATTTAACTTCAACA
AGCTGGTGATGCCCAACTACCCATTCATCAACATTCGGTCAAGTGGTGTGGTTCCTCAGAGTGCACCACC
AGTGCCAACAGCCTCTTCCCGGTTCCATTTCCCACCTCTGGACACCCATTCTCCAACCAATGATGTGCAG
CCGGGACGGTTCTCTGCTAGCTCCCTAACTGCTTCTGGCCAGGAGTCCAGTAATGGTACTGATAGAAAGA
CTGAGCTTTCAGAGCTGGAGGATGGCTCAGCTGCTGACTGGCGCCGGGGTGTGGATCCCGTGTCCTCCAG
GAATGCCATTGGTGGAGGAGGGATTGGCCATCAGAAACGCAAGCCTGACATAATGCTTCCTCTGTTTGCT
AGGCCAGGGATGTACCCTGACCCCCACAGTCCCTTCGCTGTCTCTCCAATCCCTGGCCGCGGAGGTGTCC
TTAATGTCCCCATTTCACCAGCCCTCTCCCTGACTCCCACCATCTTCTCCTATAGCCCATCACCAGGCCT
GAGCCCTTTCACCAGCAGCAGCTGCTTCTCCTTCAACCCTGAGGAAATGAAACACTACCTTCATTCTCAA
GCTTGTTCTGTGTTCAACTACCATCTGAGTCCTCGGACTTTTCCCCGTTACCCAGGGCTCATGGTTCCAC
CACTGCAGTGCCAAATGCATCCTGAGGAGTCAACTCAGTTCTCCATCAAGCTGCAGCCCCCACCAGTTGG
GCGGAAGAACCGGGAGAGGGTTGAGAGCAGCGAGGAGTCAGCACCAGTCACCACGCCCACCATGGCTTCT
ATTCCCCCAAGAATCAAGGTGGAACCTGCCTCTGAAAAGGATCCTGAGAGCCTCAGGCAGTCGGCACGAG
AGAAGGAGGAGCACACTCAAGAAGAGGGCACTGTGCCAAGCAGGACCATTGAAGAGGAAAAAGGCACCAT
CTTTGCCCGTCCTGCTGCACCACCCATCTGGCCCTCTGTGCCCATTAGCACCCCAAGTGGAGAACCTCTG
GAGGTGACTGAAGACAGTGAGGATAGGCCTGGCAAAGAGCCCAGTGCACCTGAGAAGAAAGAAGATGCAC
TGATGCCCCCCAAGCTTCGGTTGAAGCGGCGCTGGAATGATGACCCTGAAGCCCGAGAGCTGAGCAAGAG
TGGCAAGTTTCTCTGGAATGGGTCAGGACCCCAGGGCTTGGCAACAGCAGCTGCTGATGCTTAGACCGGT
CGGATCCCCCGGGCTGCAGGAATTCGAGCATCTTACCGCCATTTATTCCCATATTTGTTCTGTTTTTCTT
GATTTGGGTATACATTTAAATGTTAATAAAACAAAATGGTGGGGCAATCATTTACATTTTTAGGGATATG
TAATTACTAGTTCAGGTGTATTGCCACAAGACAAACATGTTAAGAAACTTTCCCGTTATTTACGCTCTGT
TCCTGTTAATCAACCTCTGGATTACAAAATTTGTGAAAGATTGACTGATATTCTTAACTATGTTGCTCCT
TTTACGCTGTGTGGATATGCTGCTTTAATGCCTCTGTATCATGCTATTGCTTCCCGTACGGCTTTCGTTT
TCTCCTCCTTGTATAAATCCTGGTTGCTGTCTCTTTATGAGGAGTTGTGGCCCGTTGTCCGTCAACGTGG
CGTGGTGTGCTCTGTGTTTGCTGACGCAACCCCCACTGGCTGGGGCATTGCCACCACCTGTCAACTCCTT
TCTGGGACTTTCGCTTTCCCCCTCCCGATCGCCACGGCAGAACTCATCGCCGCCTGCCTTGCCCGCTGCT
GGACAGGGGCTAGGTTGCTGGGCACTGATAATTCCGTGGTGTTGTCGGGGAAGCTGACGTCCTTTGCAAT
TCGATATCAAGCTGTACCTTCTAGATGTACACAACTCCGAGCGCTTCTAGACCAATGACTTACAAGGCAG
CTGTAGATCTTAGCCACTTTTTAAAAGAAAAGGGGGGACTGGAAGGGCTAATTCACTCCCAACGAAGACA
AGATCTGCTTTTTGCTTGTACTGGGTCTCTCTGGTTAGACCAGATCTGAGCCTGGGAGCTCTCTGGCTAA
CTAGGGAACCCACTGCTTAAGCCTCAATAAAGCTTGCCTTGAGTGCTTCAAGTAGTGTGTGCCCGTCTGT
TGTGTGACTCTGGTAACTAGAGATCCCTCAGACCCTTTTAGTCAGTGTGGAAAATCTCTAGCAGTAGTAG
TTCATGTCATCTTATTATTCAGTATTTATAACTTGCAAAGAAATGAATATCAGAGAGTGAGAGGAACTTG
TTTATTGCAGCTTATAATGGTTACAAATAAAGCAATAGCATCACAAATTTCACAAATAAAGCATTTTTTT
CACTGCATTCTAGTTGTGGTTTGTCCAAACTCATCAATGTATCTTATCATGTCTGGCTCTAGCTATCCCG
CCCCTAACTCCGCCCATCCCGCCCCTAACTCCGCCCAGTTCCGCCCATTCTCCGCCCCATGGCTGACTAA
TTTTTTTT
Features (pLannotate 1.2.2; 29 found; start..end, strand, type, name):
     94..112     -  promoter       T7 promoter: promoter for bacteriophage T7 RNA polymerase
    120..275     +  CDS            lacZα (fragment): LacZα fragment of β-galactosidase; lacZ fragment
    280..708     +  rep_origin     f1 ori (sequence partly withheld): f1 bacteriophage origin of replication; arrow indicates direction of (+) strand synthesis
    761..865     +  promoter       AmpR promoter: bla
    866..1726    +  CDS            AmpR: β-lactamase; bla; confers resistance to ampicillin, carbenicillin, and related antibiotics
   1897..2485    +  rep_origin     ori: high-copy-number ColE1/pMB1/pBR322/pUC origin of replication
   2668..2760    +  CDS            lacI (fragment): lac repressor; lacI; The lac repressor binds to the lac operator to inhibit transcription in E. coli. This inhibition can be relieved by adding lactose or isopropyl-β-D-thiogalactopyranoside (IPTG).
   2773..2794    +  protein_bind   CAP binding site: CAP binding activates transcription in the presence of cAMP. E. coli catabolite activator protein
   2809..2839    +  promoter       lac promoter: promoter for the E. coli lac operon
   2847..2863    +  protein_bind   lac operator: The lac repressor binds to the lac operator to inhibit transcription in E. coli. This inhibition can be relieved by adding lactose or isopropyl-β-D-thiogalactopyranoside (IPTG). lac repressor encoded by lacI
   2908..2926    +  promoter       T3 promoter: promoter for bacteriophage T3 RNA polymerase
   2954..3180    +  promoter       RSV promoter: Rous sarcoma virus enhancer/promoter
   3181..3361    +  LTR            5' LTR (truncated): truncated 5' long terminal repeat (LTR) from HIV-1
   3408..3533    +  misc_feature   HIV-1 Ψ: packaging signal of human immunodeficiency virus type 1
   3517..3880    +  CDS            HIV-1 gag (fragment): gag protein from human immunodeficiency virus 1; gag
   4026..4259    +  misc_feature   RRE: The Rev response element (RRE) of HIV-1 allows for Rev-dependent mRNA export from the nucleus to the cytoplasm.
   4636..4736    +  CDS            Rev (fragment): human immunodeficiency virus 1 (HIV-1) Rev protein; rev; enhances nuclear export of unspliced and incompletely spliced viral mRNAs
   4755..4872    +  misc_feature   cPPT/CTS: central polypurine tract and central termination sequence of HIV-1
   4906..5307    +  promoter       SFFV promoter: spleen focus-forming virus long terminal repeat (LTR) promoter
   5317..5340    +  misc_feature   MCS (fragment): pBluescript multiple cloning site
   5365..6900    +  CDS            ETV3: ETV3_HUMAN - Also known as METS, PE1. Experimental evidence at protein level: Swiss-Prot protein existence level 1. Transcriptional repressor that contribute to growth arrest during terminal macrophage differentiation by repressing target genes involved in Ras-dependent proliferation. Represses MMP1 promoter activity. From Homo sapiens (Human).
   6911..6936    +  misc_feature   MCS (fragment): pBluescript multiple cloning site
   6936..6995    +  CDS            S (fragment): HBSAG_WHV6 - Experimental evidence at transcript level: Swiss-Prot protein existence level 2. The middle envelope protein plays an important role in the budding of the virion. It is involved in the induction of budding in a nucleocapsid independent way. In this process the majority of envelope proteins bud to form subviral lipoprotein particles of 22 nm of diameter that do not contain a nucleocapsid (By similarity). From Woodchuck hepatitis B virus (isolate w64/pWS23) (WHV).
   7127..7530    +  misc_feature   WPRE: woodchuck hepatitis virus posttranscriptional regulatory element
   7588..7647    +  CDS            nef (fragment): NEF_HV1Z2 - Experimental evidence at protein level: Swiss-Prot protein existence level 1. Extracellular Nef protein targets CD4(+) T-lymphocytes for apoptosis by interacting with CXCR4 surface receptors. From Human immunodeficiency virus type 1 group M subtype D (isolate Z2/CDC-Z34) (HIV-1).
   7649..7882    +  LTR            3' LTR (ΔU3): self-inactivating 3' long terminal repeat (LTR) from HIV-1
   7954..8075    +  polyA_signal   SV40 poly(A) signal: SV40 polyadenylation signal
   8094..8115    +  rep_origin     SV40 ori (fragment): SV40 origin of replication
   8115..73      +  rep_origin     SV40 ori (across the origin): SV40 origin of replication
