[The description below was written by a language model from this plasmid's Addgene catalogue record and pLannotate feature annotations shown in this document.]
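Description:
SFFV-ETV3-Brd 283 is a lentiviral transfer plasmid built on the SFFV-MCS backbone that expresses the human transcription factor ETV3 (also known as METS or PE1) together with a construct-specific DNA barcode. The full sequenced plasmid is 8,177 nt. It is maintained in E. coli through a high-copy ColE1/pUC-type origin with ampicillin selection (AmpR), and the bacterial portion also carries an f1 origin and pBluescript-derived remnants: lacZα and lacI fragments, the lac promoter/operator, and T7 and T3 promoters.

The viral portion has a third-generation, self-inactivating layout. An RSV promoter drives a truncated HIV-1 5' LTR, followed by the Ψ packaging signal with a partial gag sequence, the Rev response element for Rev-dependent export of the genomic RNA, and the cPPT/CTS. A ΔU3 3' LTR closes the vector, and an SV40 poly(A) signal and SV40 origin sequence lie downstream. Because no functional packaging genes are annotated, these functions would have to be supplied in trans to make virus.

Within the provirus, the spleen focus-forming virus (SFFV) LTR promoter drives the ETV3 coding sequence, which is flanked by multiple cloning site fragments. A WPRE downstream enhances transcript stability and expression. According to the depositor, the barcode was cloned into an XbaI site after the WPRE, giving the order SFFV–TF–WPRE–barcode. The barcode itself is not annotated in the feature table. Short hits labelled as woodchuck hepatitis S and HIV nef fragments are probably residual flanking sequence around the WPRE and 3' LTR rather than functional genes. No mammalian selection marker or fluorescent reporter is annotated.

The plasmid belongs to a barcoded transcription factor collection for combinatorial screening in immune cell reprogramming, where the barcode identifies which factor was delivered to a cell.
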