Addgene plasmid #219224: SFFV-ETV3-Brd 283
Purpose: Transcription factor ETV3 with a specific barcode assigned.
Depositing lab: Filipe Pereira. Depositing organization: Center for Neuroscience and Cell Biology, University of Coimbra. Publication: A combinatorial transcription factor screening platform for immune cell reprogramming. Kurochkin I, Altman AR, Caiado I, Pertiga-Cabral D, Halitzki E, Minaeva M, Zimmermannova O, Henriques-Oliveira L, Klein D, Nair M, Oliveira D, Cajal LR, Knittel R, Feick C, Ringner M, Martin M, Cirovic B, Pires CF, Rosa FF, Sitnicka E, Theis FJ, Pereira CF. Cell Syst. 2026 Jan 21;17(1):101457. doi: 10.1016/j.cels.2025.101457. Epub 2026 Jan 14. PubMed 41539305.
Backbone
  Vector backbone: SFFV-MCS
  Backbone size w/o insert (bp): 6638
  Vector type: Lentiviral
Growth in bacteria
  Bacterial resistance: Ampicillin, 100 μg/mL
  Growth temperature: 37°C
  Growth strain: NEB Stable
  Copy number: High Copy
Gene/Insert
  Gene/Insert name: ETV3
  Species: H. sapiens (human)
  Insert size (bp): 1539
  Entrez Gene: ETV3 (a.k.a. METS, PE-1, PE1)
  Promoter: The spleen focus-forming virus (SFFV) promoter
  Cloning method: Restriction Enzyme; 5′ cloning site Bsp119I (not destroyed); 3′ cloning site BstHI (not destroyed)
Terms and licenses: Academic/Nonprofit Terms; Industry Terms: Not Available to Industry
Depositor comments: Barcode sequence cloned into XbaI restriction site. Design of plasmid is as follows: SFFV-[TF sequence]-WPRE-[Barcode sequence].
How to cite: SFFV-ETV3-Brd 283 was a gift from Filipe Pereira (Addgene plasmid # 219224 ; http://n2t.net/addgene:219224 ; RRID:Addgene_219224)
