>Addgene plasmid #219224 | SFFV-ETV3-Brd 283 | depositor partial sequence | sequence record 428152 | TF ORF
ATGAAAGCCGGCTGTAGCATCGTGGAAAAGCCAGAAGGAGGTGGAGGGTATCAGTTTCCTGACTGGGCCT
ACAAAACAGAGTCATCCCCAGGCTCCCGGCAGATCCAGCTGTGGCACTTCATCCTGGAGCTGCTGCAGAA
GGAAGAGTTCCGCCATGTCATCGCCTGGCAGCAGGGAGAGTACGGGGAATTTGTCATCAAGGATCCAGAT
GAGGTGGCCCGCCTCTGGGGCCGCAGGAAATGCAAACCACAGATGAATTATGACAAGCTGAGCCGGGCCC
TCAGATACTATTACAACAAGAGGATCCTTCATAAAACAAAAGGGAAAAGATTTACCTATAAATTTAACTT
CAACAAGCTGGTGATGCCCAACTACCCATTCATCAACATTCGGTCAAGTGGTGTGGTTCCTCAGAGTGCA
CCACCAGTGCCAACAGCCTCTTCCCGGTTCCATTTCCCACCTCTGGACACCCATTCTCCAACCAATGATG
TGCAGCCGGGACGGTTCTCTGCTAGCTCCCTAACTGCTTCTGGCCAGGAGTCCAGTAATGGTACTGATAG
AAAGACTGAGCTTTCAGAGCTGGAGGATGGCTCAGCTGCTGACTGGCGCCGGGGTGTGGATCCCGTGTCC
TCCAGGAATGCCATTGGTGGAGGAGGGATTGGCCATCAGAAACGCAAGCCTGACATAATGCTTCCTCTGT
TTGCTAGGCCAGGGATGTACCCTGACCCCCACAGTCCCTTCGCTGTCTCTCCAATCCCTGGCCGCGGAGG
TGTCCTTAATGTCCCCATTTCACCAGCCCTCTCCCTGACTCCCACCATCTTCTCCTATAGCCCATCACCA
GGCCTGAGCCCTTTCACCAGCAGCAGCTGCTTCTCCTTCAACCCTGAGGAAATGAAACACTACCTTCATT
CTCAAGCTTGTTCTGTGTTCAACTACCATCTGAGTCCTCGGACTTTTCCCCGTTACCCAGGGCTCATGGT
TCCACCACTGCAGTGCCAAATGCATCCTGAGGAGTCAACTCAGTTCTCCATCAAGCTGCAGCCCCCACCA
GTTGGGCGGAAGAACCGGGAGAGGGTTGAGAGCAGCGAGGAGTCAGCACCAGTCACCACGCCCACCATGG
CTTCTATTCCCCCAAGAATCAAGGTGGAACCTGCCTCTGAAAAGGATCCTGAGAGCCTCAGGCAGTCGGC
ACGAGAGAAGGAGGAGCACACTCAAGAAGAGGGCACTGTGCCAAGCAGGACCATTGAAGAGGAAAAAGGC
ACCATCTTTGCCCGTCCTGCTGCACCACCCATCTGGCCCTCTGTGCCCATTAGCACCCCAAGTGGAGAAC
CTCTGGAGGTGACTGAAGACAGTGAGGATAGGCCTGGCAAAGAGCCCAGTGCACCTGAGAAGAAAGAAGA
TGCACTGATGCCCCCCAAGCTTCGGTTGAAGCGGCGCTGGAATGATGACCCTGAAGCCCGAGAGCTGAGC
AAGAGTGGCAAGTTTCTCTGGAATGGGTCAGGACCCCAGGGCTTGGCAACAGCAGCTGCTGATGCTTAG
