>Addgene plasmid #219224 | SFFV-ETV3-Brd 283 | depositor partial sequence | sequence record 428153 | Barcode sequence
TGTACACAACTCCGAGCGCT
